Addgene plasmid #127390: pCAG-mEGFP-CaMKIIa (T286A)
Purpose: Fluorescent reporter for mutant Ca2+/calmodulin-dependent protein kinase II alpha (T286A)
Depositing lab: Ryohei Yasuda. Publication: Mechanisms of Ca(2+)/calmodulin-dependent kinase II activation in single dendritic spines. Chang JY, Nakahata Y, Hayano Y, Yasuda R. Nat Commun. 2019 Jun 25;10(1):2784. doi: 10.1038/s41467-019-10694-z. PubMed 31239443.
Backbone
  Vector backbone: Customized Vector
  Total vector size (bp): 6921
  Vector type: Mammalian Expression
Growth in bacteria
  Bacterial resistance: Ampicillin, 100 μg/mL
  Growth temperature: 37°C
  Growth strain: DH5alpha
  Copy number: Unknown
Gene/Insert
  Gene/Insert name: calcium/calmodulin-dependent protein kinase II alpha (alt names: CaMKIIa; Camk2a)
  Species: R. norvegicus (rat)
  Insert size (bp): 1434
  Mutation: changed Threonine 286 to Alanine
  GenBank ID: NM_012920.1
  Entrez Gene: Camk2a (a.k.a. PK2CDD, PKCCD)
  Promoter: pCAG
  Tag / fusion protein: mEGFP (N terminal on insert)
  Cloning method: Gibson Cloning
  Sequencing primers: 5′ GCCTCTGCTAACCATGTTC, AGAGCAGCAGGCATGGTTT
Terms and licenses: Academic/Nonprofit Terms; Industry Terms: Not Available to Industry
How to cite: pCAG-mEGFP-CaMKIIa (T286A) was a gift from Ryohei Yasuda (Addgene plasmid # 127390 ; http://n2t.net/addgene:127390 ; RRID:Addgene_127390)
