[The description below was written by a language model from this plasmid's Addgene catalogue record and pLannotate feature annotations shown in this document.]
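Description:
pCAG-mEGFP-CaMKIIa (T286A) is a mammalian expression plasmid of about 6.9 kb, built on a customized backbone, that produces a fluorescently tagged mutant of rat Ca2+/calmodulin-dependent protein kinase II alpha. It is maintained in E. coli through a high-copy ColE1/pUC-type origin and selected with ampicillin via the β-lactamase gene and its native promoter. The backbone also carries remnants of a lac promoter/operator region and small lacI fragments, along with an SV40 origin of replication and SV40 polyadenylation signal. No mammalian selection marker is annotated, which fits transient expression.

Expression is driven by the composite CAG promoter, annotated here as the CMV immediate-early enhancer, the chicken β-actin promoter (spanning the sequence origin) and the chimeric chicken β-actin/rabbit β-globin intron. This arrangement gives strong, broadly active transcription in mammalian cells. Downstream lies the monomeric EGFP coding sequence, joined through a short linker derived from a multiple cloning site to the 1,434 bp Camk2a open reading frame, so that mEGFP sits at the N terminus of the kinase. A rabbit β-globin poly(A) signal terminates the transcript. The automated annotation matched the insert to the mouse protein, but the catalogue entry identifies it as rat. The insert carries a threonine-to-alanine substitution at residue 286, the well-known autophosphorylation site that confers Ca2+/calmodulin-independent autonomous activity, so the mutant cannot be phosphorylated at this position.

The construct is described as a fluorescent reporter for this CaMKIIα mutant, and it comes from work on the mechanisms of CaMKII activation in single dendritic spines.
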