Features (pLannotate 1.2.2; 19 found; start..end, strand, type, name):
    261..1281    +  intron         chimeric intron: chimera between introns from chicken β-actin and rabbit β-globin
   1279..1335    +  CDS            HBB (fragment): HBB_LEPEU - Experimental evidence at protein level: Swiss-Prot protein existence level 1. Involved in oxygen transport from the lung to the various peripheral tissues. From Lepus europaeus (European hare).
   1348..2064    +  CDS            mEGFP: mEGFP is a basic (constitutively fluorescent) green fluorescent protein published in 2002, derived from Aequorea victoria. It has moderate acid sensitivity.
   2065..2085    +  misc_feature   MCS (fragment): multiple cloning site
   2086..3519    +  CDS            Camk2a: KCC2A_MOUSE - Experimental evidence at protein level: Swiss-Prot protein existence level 1. [Isoform Alpha KAP]: Has no kinase activity. From Mus musculus (Mouse).
   3614..3669    +  polyA_signal   β-globin poly(A) signal: rabbit β-globin polyadenylation signal (Gil and Proudfoot, 1987)
   4054..4070    -  protein_bind   lac operator: The lac repressor binds to the lac operator to inhibit transcription in E. coli. This inhibition can be relieved by adding lactose or isopropyl-β-D-thiogalactopyranoside (IPTG). lac repressor encoded by lacI
   4078..4108    -  promoter       lac promoter: promoter for the E. coli lac operon
   4123..4144    -  protein_bind   CAP binding site: CAP binding activates transcription in the presence of cAMP. E. coli catabolite activator protein
   4157..4196    -  CDS            lacI (fragment): lac repressor; lacI; The lac repressor binds to the lac operator to inhibit transcription in E. coli. This inhibition can be relieved by adding lactose or isopropyl-β-D-thiogalactopyranoside (IPTG).
   4203..4225    +  promoter       SV40 promoter (fragment): SV40 enhancer and early promoter
   4249..4384    +  rep_origin     SV40 ori: SV40 origin of replication
   4404..4538    +  polyA_signal   SV40 poly(A) signal: SV40 polyadenylation signal
   4540..4594    -  CDS            lacI (fragment): lac repressor; lacI; The lac repressor binds to the lac operator to inhibit transcription in E. coli. This inhibition can be relieved by adding lactose or isopropyl-β-D-thiogalactopyranoside (IPTG).
   4777..5365    -  rep_origin     ori: high-copy-number ColE1/pMB1/pBR322/pUC origin of replication
   5536..6396    -  CDS            AmpR: β-lactamase; bla; confers resistance to ampicillin, carbenicillin, and related antibiotics
   6397..6501    -  promoter       AmpR promoter: bla
   6536..6915    +  enhancer       CMV enhancer: human cytomegalovirus immediate early enhancer
   6917..260     +  promoter       chicken β-actin promoter (across the origin): No description available
>Addgene plasmid #127390 | pCAG-mEGFP-CaMKIIa (T286A) | addgene full sequence | sequence record 250429 | Addgene NGS Result
CTGCTTCACTCTCCCCATCTCCCCCCCCTCCCCACCCCCAATTTTGTATTTATTTATTTTTTAATTATTT
TGTGCAGCGATGGGGGCGGGGGGGGGGGGGGGGGCGCGCGCCAGGCGGGGCGGGGCGGGGCGAGGGGCGG
GGCGGGGCGAGGCGGAGAGGTGCGGCGGCAGCCAATCAGAGCGGCGCGCTCCGAAAGTTTCCTTTTATGG
CGAGGCGGCGGCGGCGGCGGCCCTATAAAAAGCGAAGCGCGCGGCGGGCGGGAGTCGCTGCGCGCTGCCT
TCGCCCCGTGCCCCGCTCCGCCGCCGCCTCGCGCCGCCCGCCCCGGCTCTGACTGACCGCGTTACTCCCA
CAGGTGAGCGGGCGGGACGGCCCTTCTCCTCCGGGCTGTAATTAGCGCTTGGTTTAATGACGGCTTGTTT
CTTTTCTGTGGCTGCGTGAAAGCCTTGAGGGGCTCCGGGAGGGCCCTTTGTGCGGGGGGAGCGGCTCGGG
GGGTGCGTGCGTGTGTGTGTGCGTGGGGAGCGCCGCGTGCGGCTCCGCGCTGCCCGGCGGCTGTGAGCGC
TGCGGGCGCGGCGCGGGGCTTTGTGCGCTCCGCAGTGTGCGCGAGGGGAGCGCGGCCGGGGGCGGTGCCC
CGCGGTGCGGGGGGGGCTGCGAGGGGAACAAAGGCTGCGTGCGGGGTGTGTGCGTGGGGGGGTGAGCAGG
GGGTGTGGGCGCGTCGGTCGGGCTGCAACCCCCCCTGCACCCCCCTCCCCGAGTTGCTGAGCACGGCCCG
GCTTCGGGTGCGGGGCTCCGTACGGGGCGTGGCGCGGGGCTCGCCGTGCCGGGCGGGGGGTGGCGGCAGG
TGGGGGTGCCGGGCGGGGCGGGGCCGCCTCGGGCCGGGGAGGGCTCGGGGGAGGGGCGCGGCGGCCCCCG
GAGCGCCGGCGGCTGTCGAGGCGCGGCGAGCCGCAGCCATTGCCTTTTATGGTAATCGTGCGAGAGGGCG
CAGGGACTTCCTTTGTCCCAAATCTGTGCGGAGCCGAAATCTGGGAGGCGCCGCCGCACCCCCTCTAGCG
GGCGCGGGGCGAAGCGGTGCGGCGCCGGCAGGAAGGAAATGGGCGGGGAGGGCCTTCGTGCGTCGCCGCG
CCGCCGTCCCCTTCTCCCTCTCCAGCCTCGGGGCTGTCCGCGGGGGGACGGCTGCCTTCGGGGGGGACGG
GGCAGGGCGGGGTTCGGCTTCTGGCGTGTGACCGGCGGCTCTAGCTAGAGCCTCTGCTAACCATGTTCAT
GCCTTCTTCTTTTTCCTACAGCTCCTGGGCAACGTGCTGGTTATTGTGCTGTCTCATCATTTTGGCAAAG
AATTCGCTAGCGCCACCATGGTGAGCAAGGGCGAGGAGCTGTTCACCGGGGTGGTGCCCATCCTGGTCGA
GCTGGACGGCGACGTAAACGGCCACAAGTTCAGCGTGTCCGGCGAGGGCGAGGGCGATGCCACCTACGGC
AAGCTGACCCTGAAGTTCATCTGCACCACCGGCAAGCTGCCCGTGCCCTGGCCCACCCTCGTGACCACCC
TGACCTACGGCGTGCAGTGCTTCAGCCGCTACCCCGACCACATGAAGCAGCACGACTTCTTCAAGTCCGC
CATGCCCGAAGGCTACGTCCAGGAGCGCACCATCTTCTTCAAGGACGACGGCAACTACAAGACCCGCGCC
GAGGTGAAGTTCGAGGGCGACACCCTGGTGAACCGCATCGAGCTGAAGGGCATCGACTTCAAGGAGGACG
GCAACATCCTGGGGCACAAGCTGGAGTACAACTACAACAGCCACAACGTCTATATCATGGCCGACAAGCA
GAAGAACGGCATCAAGGTGAACTTCAAGATCCGCCACAACATCGAGGACGGCAGCGTGCAGCTCGCCGAC
CACTACCAGCAGAACACCCCCATCGGCGACGGCCCCGTGCTGCTGCCCGACAACCACTACCTGAGCACCC
AGTCCAAGCTGAGCAAAGACCCCAACGAGAAGCGCGATCACATGGTCCTGCTGGAGTTCGTGACCGCCGC
CGGGATCACTCTCGGCATGGACGAGCTGTACAAGTCCGGACTCAGATCTCGAGCTATGGCTACCATCACC
TGCACCCGATTCACGGAAGAGTACCAGCTCTTCGAGGAACTGGGAAAGGGAGCCTTCTCCGTGGTGCGCA
GGTGTGTGAAGGTGCTGGCTGGCCAGGAGTATGCTGCCAAGATTATCAACACCAAGAAGCTCTCAGCCAG
AGATCACCAGAAGTTGGAACGCGAGGCCCGCATCTGCCGCTTGTTGAAGCACCCCAATATCGTCCGACTC
CATGACAGCATCTCCGAGGAGGGGCACCACTACCTTATCTTCGATCTGGTCACTGGTGGGGAGCTGTTCG
AAGACATTGTGGCCCGGGAGTATTACAGTGAGGCTGATGCCAGCCACTGTATCCAGCAGATCCTGGAGGC
TGTGCTACACTGTCACCAGATGGGGGTGGTGCATCGCGACCTGAAGCCTGAGAATCTGTTGCTGGCTTCG
AAGCTCAAGGGTGCTGCGGTGAAGCTGGCAGACTTTGGCCTGGCCATAGAGGTTGAGGGAGAGCAGCAGG
CATGGTTTGGGTTCGCAGGGACACCTGGATACCTCTCCCCAGAAGTGCTGCGGAAGGACCCATACGGGAA
GCCTGTGGACCTGTGGGCCTGTGGCGTCATCCTGTATATCTTGCTGGTTGGGTATCCCCCATTCTGGGAT
GAGGACCAGCACCGCCTGTACCAGCAGATCAAAGCTGGTGCCTACGATTTCCCATCACCAGAATGGGACA
CCGTCACCCCGGAAGCCAAGGATCTGATCAATAAGATGCTGACCATCAACCCGTCCAAACGCATCACGGC
CGCTGAGGCTCTCAAGCACCCCTGGATCTCGCACCGCTCCACTGTGGCCTCCTGCATGCACAGACAGGAG
GCCGTGGACTGCCTGAAGAAGTTCAATGCCAGGAGGAAACTGAAGGGAGCCATCCTCACCACTATGCTGG
CCACCAGGAACTTCTCCGGAGGGAAGAGTGGAGGAAACAAGAAGAATGATGGCGTGAAGGAATCCTCTGA
GAGCACCAACACCACCATCGAGGATGAAGACACCAAAGTGCGCAAACAGGAAATTATCAAAGTGACAGAG
CAGCTGATCGAAGCCATAAGCAATGGAGACTTTGAATCCTACACGAAGATGTGCGACCCTGGAATGACAG
CCTTTGAACCGGAGGCCCTGGGGAACCTGGTCGAGGGCCTGGACTTTCATCGATTCTATTTTGAAAACCT
GTGGTCCCGGAACAGCAAGCCCGTGCACACCACCATCCTGAACCCTCACATCCACCTGATGGGTGACGAG
TCAGCCTGCATCGCCTACATCCGCATCACTCAGTACCTGGATGCGGGTGGCATCCCCCGCACGGCCCAGT
CAGAGGAGACCCGTGTCTGGCACCGCAGGGATGGAAAATGGCAGATCGTCCACTTCCACAGATCTGGGGC
GCCCTCCGTCCTGCCCCATTGAGCGGCCGCGACTCTAGAGTCGACGGATCTTTTTCCCTCTGCCAAAAAT
TATGGGGACATCATGAAGCCCCTTGAGCATCTGACTTCTGGCTAATAAAGGAAATTTATTTTCATTGCAA
TAGTGTGTTGGAATTTTTTGTGTCTCTCACTCGGAAGGACATATGGGAGGGCAAATCATTTAAAACATCA
GAATGAGTATTTGGTTTAGAGTTTGGCAACATATGCCCATATGCTGGCTGCCATGAACAAAGGTTGGCTA
TAAAGAGGTCATCAGTATATGAAACAGCCCCCTGCTGTCCATTCCTTATTCCATAGAAAAGCCTTGACTT
GAGGTTAGATTTTTTTTATATTTTGTTTTGTGTTATTTTTTTCTTTAACATCCCTAAAATTTTCCTTACA
TGTTTTACTAGCCAGATTTTTCCTCCTCTCCTGACTACTCCCAGTCATAGCTGTCCCTCTTCTCTTATGG
AGATCCCTCGACCTGCAGCCCAAGCTTGGCGTAATCATGGTCATAGCTGTTTCCTGTGTGAAATTGTTAT
CCGCTCACAATTCCACACAACATACGAGCCGGAAGCATAAAGTGTAAAGCCTGGGGTGCCTAATGAGTGA
GCTAACTCACATTAATTGCGTTGCGCTCACTGCCCGCTTTCCAGTCGGGAAACCTGTCGTGCCAGCGGAT
CCGCATCTCAATTAGTCAGCAACCATAGTCCCGCCCCTAACTCCGCCCATCCCGCCCCTAACTCCGCCCA
GTTCCGCCCATTCTCCGCCCCATGGCTGACTAATTTTTTTTATTTATGCAGAGGCCGAGGCCGCCTCGGC
CTCTGAGCTATTCCAGAAGTAGTGAGGAGGCTTTTTTGGAGGCCTAGGCTTTTGCAAAAAGCTAACTTGT
TTATTGCAGCTTATAATGGTTACAAATAAAGCAATAGCATCACAAATTTCACAAATAAAGCATTTTTTTC
ACTGCATTCTAGTTGTGGTTTGTCCAAACTCATCAATGTATCTTATCATGTCTGGATCCGCTGCATTAAT
GAATCGGCCAACGCGCGGGGAGAGGCGGTTTGCGTATTGGGCGCTCTTCCGCTTCCTCGCTCACTGACTC
GCTGCGCTCGGTCGTTCGGCTGCGGCGAGCGGTATCAGCTCACTCAAAGGCGGTAATACGGTTATCCACA
GAATCAGGGGATAACGCAGGAAAGAACATGTGAGCAAAAGGCCAGCAAAAGGCCAGGAACCGTAAAAAGG
CCGCGTTGCTGGCGTTTTTCCATAGGCTCCGCCCCCCTGACGAGCATCACAAAAATCGACGCTCAAGTCA
GAGGTGGCGAAACCCGACAGGACTATAAAGATACCAGGCGTTTCCCCCTGGAAGCTCCCTCGTGCGCTCT
CCTGTTCCGACCCTGCCGCTTACCGGATACCTGTCCGCCTTTCTCCCTTCGGGAAGCGTGGCGCTTTCTC
ATAGCTCACGCTGTAGGTATCTCAGTTCGGTGTAGGTCGTTCGCTCCAAGCTGGGCTGTGTGCACGAACC
CCCCGTTCAGCCCGACCGCTGCGCCTTATCCGGTAACTATCGTCTTGAGTCCAACCCGGTAAGACACGAC
TTATCGCCACTGGCAGCAGCCACTGGTAACAGGATTAGCAGAGCGAGGTATGTAGGCGGTGCTACAGAGT
TCTTGAAGTGGTGGCCTAACTACGGCTACACTAGAAGAACAGTATTTGGTATCTGCGCTCTGCTGAAGCC
AGTTACCTTCGGAAAAAGAGTTGGTAGCTCTTGATCCGGCAAACAAACCACCGCTGGTAGCGGTGGTTTT
TTTGTTTGCAAGCAGCAGATTACGCGCAGAAAAAAAGGATCTCAAGAAGATCCTTTGATCTTTTCTACGG
GGTCTGACGCTCAGTGGAACGAAAACTCACGTTAAGGGATTTTGGTCATGAGATTATCAAAAAGGATCTT
CACCTAGATCCTTTTAAATTAAAAATGAAGTTTTAAATCAATCTAAAGTATATATGAGTAAACTTGGTCT
GACAGTTACCAATGCTTAATCAGTGAGGCACCTATCTCAGCGATCTGTCTATTTCGTTCATCCATAGTTG
CCTGACTCCCCGTCGTGTAGATAACTACGATACGGGAGGGCTTACCATCTGGCCCCAGTGCTGCAATGAT
ACCGCGAGACCCACGCTCACCGGCTCCAGATTTATCAGCAATAAACCAGCCAGCCGGAAGGGCCGAGCGC
AGAAGTGGTCCTGCAACTTTATCCGCCTCCATCCAGTCTATTAATTGTTGCCGGGAAGCTAGAGTAAGTA
GTTCGCCAGTTAATAGTTTGCGCAACGTTGTTGCCATTGCTACAGGCATCGTGGTGTCACGCTCGTCGTT
TGGTATGGCTTCATTCAGCTCCGGTTCCCAACGATCAAGGCGAGTTACATGATCCCCCATGTTGTGCAAA
AAAGCGGTTAGCTCCTTCGGTCCTCCGATCGTTGTCAGAAGTAAGTTGGCCGCAGTGTTATCACTCATGG
TTATGGCAGCACTGCATAATTCTCTTACTGTCATGCCATCCGTAAGATGCTTTTCTGTGACTGGTGAGTA
CTCAACCAAGTCATTCTGAGAATAGTGTATGCGGCGACCGAGTTGCTCTTGCCCGGCGTCAATACGGGAT
AATACCGCGCCACATAGCAGAACTTTAAAAGTGCTCATCATTGGAAAACGTTCTTCGGGGCGAAAACTCT
CAAGGATCTTACCGCTGTTGAGATCCAGTTCGATGTAACCCACTCGTGCACCCAACTGATCTTCAGCATC
TTTTACTTTCACCAGCGTTTCTGGGTGAGCAAAAACAGGAAGGCAAAATGCCGCAAAAAAGGGAATAAGG
GCGACACGGAAATGTTGAATACTCATACTCTTCCTTTTTCAATATTATTGAAGCATTTATCAGGGTTATT
GTCTCATGAGCGGATACATATTTGAATGTATTTAGAAAAATAAACAAATAGGGGTTCCGCGCACATTTCC
CCGAAAAGTGCCACCTGGGTCGATCGACATTGATTATTGACTAGTTATTAATAGTAATCAATTACGGGGT
CATTAGTTCATAGCCCATATATGGAGTTCCGCGTTACATAACTTACGGTAAATGGCCCGCCTGGCTGACC
GCCCAACGACCCCCGCCCATTGACGTCAATAATGACGTATGTTCCCATAGTAACGCCAATAGGGACTTTC
CATTGACGTCAATGGGTGGAGTATTTACGGTAAACTGCCCACTTGGCAGTACATCAAGTGTATCATATGC
CAAGTACGCCCCCTATTGACGTCAATGACGGTAAATGGCCCGCCTGGCATTATGCCCAGTACATGACCTT
ATGGGACTTTCCTACTTGGCAGTACATCTACGTATTAGTCATCGCTATTACCATGGTCGAGGTGAGCCCC
ACGTT
